Addgene plasmid #19973: pTYF-1xSYN-EGFP
Depositing lab: Sergey Kasparov. Depositing organization: University of Bristol. Publication: Viral vectors based on bidirectional cell-specific mammalian promoters and transcriptional amplification strategy for use in vitro and in vivo. Liu B, Paton JF, Kasparov S. BMC Biotechnol. 2008 May 16;8:49. doi: 10.1186/1472-6750-8-49. PubMed 18485188.
Backbone
  Vector backbone: pTYF
  Backbone size w/o insert (bp): 7383
  Vector type: Mammalian Expression
Growth in bacteria
  Bacterial resistance: Ampicillin, 100 μg/mL
  Growth temperature: 37°C
  Growth strain: DH5alpha
  Copy number: High Copy
Gene/Insert
  Gene/Insert name: SYN-EGFP-WPRE
  Species: H. sapiens (human); jellyfish
  Insert size (bp): 2010
  Entrez Gene: SYN1 (a.k.a. EPILX, EPILX1, MRX50, SYN1a, SYN1b, SYNI)
  Cloning method: Restriction Enzyme
  Sequencing primers: 5′ GTAGACATAA TAGCAACAGA C
Terms and licenses: Academic/Nonprofit Terms; Industry Terms: Not Available to Industry
How to cite: pTYF-1xSYN-EGFP was a gift from Sergey Kasparov (Addgene plasmid # 19973 ; http://n2t.net/addgene:19973 ; RRID:Addgene_19973)
