[The description below was written by a language model from this plasmid's Addgene catalogue record and pLannotate feature annotations shown in this document.]
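Description:
pTYF-1xSYN-EGFP is an HIV-1-derived lentiviral transfer plasmid built on the pTYF backbone. The catalogue lists it simply as a mammalian expression vector, but the annotated features show the full set of lentiviral vector elements. It is propagated in E. coli through a high-copy ColE1/pUC-type origin and selected with ampicillin via the β-lactamase gene. The depositor's full sequence is 9,383 nt, which closely matches the stated backbone of about 7.4 kb plus a 2.0 kb insert. Several short annotated fragments (lacI, lacZα, rop, f1 ori, SV40 promoter and human gene matches) appear to be backbone remnants or incidental hits rather than functional parts.

The viral genome is transcribed in packaging cells from a partial CMV enhancer and truncated CMV promoter fused to a truncated 5' LTR. This is followed by the Ψ packaging signal, gag and env fragments, the Rev response element for nuclear export of unspliced RNA, and the cPPT/CTS, which aids nuclear import of the reverse-transcribed genome. The payload is a single copy of the human synapsin I promoter, which confers neuron-specific expression, driving EGFP. A small multiple cloning site and a WPRE that enhances transcript stability and expression lie downstream. The cassette ends in a U3-deleted, self-inactivating 3' LTR region containing TAR, backed by a bovine growth hormone polyadenylation signal.

The associated publication concerns viral vectors that use cell-specific promoters and transcriptional amplification. In that context, this unamplified "1x" construct is suited to producing lentivirus for fluorescent labelling of neurons in vitro or in vivo. It probably also serves as a baseline comparator for enhanced promoter designs, although the record does not state that role.
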