Features (pLannotate 1.2.2; 28 found; start..end, strand, type, name):
     66..513     +  promoter       hSyn promoter: human synapsin I promoter; confers neuron-specific expression (Kügler et al., 2003)
    570..1286    +  CDS            EGFP: EGFP is a basic (constitutively fluorescent) green fluorescent protein published in 1996, derived from Aequorea victoria. It is reported to be a rapidly-maturing weak dimer with moderate acid sensitivity.
   1287..1352    +  misc_feature   MCS: multiple cloning site
   1426..2008    +  misc_feature   WPRE: woodchuck hepatitis virus posttranscriptional regulatory element
   2025..2102    +  CDS            nef (fragment): NEF_HV1Z2 - Experimental evidence at protein level: Swiss-Prot protein existence level 1. Extracellular Nef protein targets CD4(+) T-lymphocytes for apoptosis by interacting with CXCR4 surface receptors. From Human immunodeficiency virus type 1 group M subtype D (isolate Z2/CDC-Z34) (HIV-1).
   2104..2125    +  LTR            3' LTR (ΔU3) (fragment): self-inactivating 3' long terminal repeat (LTR) from HIV-1
   2125..2185    +  ncRNA          mir-TAR: Accession: RF00250 - Trans-activation response element (TAR)
   2211..2435    +  polyA_signal   bGH poly(A) signal: bovine growth hormone polyadenylation signal
   2439..2460    +  promoter       SV40 promoter (fragment): SV40 enhancer and early promoter
   2481..2612    +  rep_origin     f1 ori (fragment) (sequence partly withheld): f1 bacteriophage origin of replication; arrow indicates direction of (+) strand synthesis
   3016..3204    +  CDS            EEF1AKMT2 (fragment): EFMT2_HUMAN - Also known as C10orf138, METTL10 From Homo sapiens (Human).
   3543..3593    -  CDS            lacI (fragment): lac repressor; lacI; The lac repressor binds to the lac operator to inhibit transcription in E. coli. This inhibition can be relieved by adding lactose or isopropyl-β-D-thiogalactopyranoside (IPTG).
   3779..4367    -  rep_origin     ori: high-copy-number ColE1/pMB1/pBR322/pUC origin of replication
   4538..5398    -  CDS            AmpR: β-lactamase; bla; confers resistance to ampicillin, carbenicillin, and related antibiotics
   5399..5503    -  promoter       AmpR promoter: bla
   5607..5646    +  CDS            rop (fragment): Rop protein, which maintains plasmids at low copy number; rop
   5748..5886    +  misc_feature   bom: basis of mobility region from pBR322
   5892..5959    -  CDS            lacZα (fragment): LacZα fragment of β-galactosidase; lacZ fragment
   5953..6036    -  CDS            CCDC28A-AS1 (fragment): GVQW2_HUMAN - Also known as GVQW2 Protein predicted: Swiss-Prot protein existence level 4. From Homo sapiens (Human).
   6859..6884    +  LTR            3' LTR (fragment): 3' long terminal repeat (LTR) from HIV-1
   6901..7017    +  enhancer       CMV enhancer (fragment): human cytomegalovirus immediate early enhancer
   7040..7139    +  promoter       CMVd1 promoter: truncated human cytomegalovirus (CMV) immediate early promoter that yields slightly reduced expression relative to the full-length promoter
   7170..7349    +  LTR            5' LTR (truncated): truncated 5' long terminal repeat (LTR) from HIV-1
   7397..7521    +  misc_feature   HIV-1 Ψ: packaging signal of human immunodeficiency virus type 1
   7505..8226    +  CDS            HIV-1 gag (fragment): gag protein from human immunodeficiency virus 1; gag
   8225..8461    +  CDS            env (fragment): ENV_HV1N5 - Experimental evidence at protein level: Swiss-Prot protein existence level 1. From Human immunodeficiency virus type 1 group M subtype B (isolate NY5) (HIV-1).
   8680..9016    +  ncRNA          RRE: Accession: RF00036 - HIV Rev response element
   9226..9340    +  misc_feature   cPPT/CTS: central polypurine tract and central termination sequence of HIV-1
>Addgene plasmid #19973 | pTYF-1xSYN-EGFP | depositor full sequence | sequence record 9421 | Author sequence
GGCCTAGGGATAACAGGGTAATGATCGCGTATCGATGGCGCCAGCTGCAGAGGGCCCTGCGTATGAGTGC
AAGTGGGTTTTAGGACCAGGATGAGGCGGGGTGGGGGTGCCTACCTGACGACCGACCCCGACCCACTGGA
CAAGCACCCAACCCCCATTCCCCAAATTGCGCATCCCCTATCAGAGAGGGGGAGGGGAAACAGGATGCGG
CGAGGCGCGTGCGCACTGCCAGCTTCAGCACCGCGGACAGTGCCTTCGCCCCCGCCTGGCGGCGCGCGCC
ACCGCCGCCTCAGCACTGAAGGCGCGCTGACGTCACTCGCCGGTCCCCCGCAAACTCCCCTTCCCGGCCA
CCTTGGTCGCGTCCGCGCCGCCGCCGGCCCAGCCGGACCGCACCACGCGAGGCGCGAGATAGGGGGGCAC
GGGCGCGACCATCTGCGCTGCGGCGCCGGCGACTCAGCGCTGCCTCAGTCTGCGGTGGGCAGCGGAGGAG
TCGTGTCGTGCCTGAGAGCGCAGTCGACTCTAGAGCTGCAGGCAAGCTTGGTACCGAGCTCGGATCCACT
AGTGCCACCATGGTGAGCAAGGGCGAGGAGCTGTTCACCGGGGTGGTGCCCATCCTGGTCGAGCTGGACG
GCGACGTAAACGGCCACAAGTTCAGCGTGTCCGGCGAGGGCGAGGGCGATGCCACCTACGGCAAGCTGAC
CCTGAAGTTCATCTGCACCACCGGCAAGCTGCCCGTGCCCTGGCCCACCCTCGTGACCACCCTGACCTAC
GGCGTGCAGTGCTTCAGCCGCTACCCCGACCACATGAAGCAGCACGACTTCTTCAAGTCCGCCATGCCCG
AAGGCTACGTCCAGGAGCGCACCATCTTCTTCAAGGACGACGGCAACTACAAGACCCGCGCCGAGGTGAA
GTTCGAGGGCGACACCCTGGTGAACCGCATCGAGCTGAAGGGCATCGACTTCAAGGAGGACGGCAACATC
CTGGGGCACAAGCTGGAGTACAACTACAACAGCCACAACGTCTATATCATGGCCGACAAGCAGAAGAACG
GCATCAAGGTGAACTTCAAGATCCGCCACAACATCGAGGACGGCAGCGTGCAGCTCGCCGACCACTACCA
GCAGAACACCCCCATCGGCGACGGCCCCGTGCTGCTGCCCGACAACCACTACCTGAGCACCCAGTCCGCC
CTGAGCAAAGACCCCAACGAGAAGCGCGATCACATGGTCCTGCTGGAGTTCGTGACCGCCGCCGGGATCA
CTCTCGGCATGGACGAGCTGTACAAGTCCGGACTCAGATCTCGAGCTCAAGCTTCGAATTCTGCAGTCGA
CGGTACCGCGGGCCCGGGATCCACCGGATCTAGATAACTGATCATAATCAGCCATACCACGCGGCCGCTC
CCGTTATTTGCGCTCTGTTCCTGTTAATCAACCTCTGGATTACAAAATTTGTGAAAGATTGACTGGTATT
CTTAACTATGTTGCTCCTTTTACGCTATGTGGATACGCTGCTTTAATGCCTTTGTATCATGCTATTACTT
CCCGTACGGCTTTCATTTTCTCCTCCTTGTATAAATCCTGGTTGCTGTCTCTTTATGAGGAGTTGTGGCC
CGTTGTCAGGCAACGTGGCGTGGTGTGCACTGTGTTTGCTGACGCAACCCCCACTGGTTGGGGCATTGCC
ACCACCTATCAACTCCTTTCCGGGACTTTCGCTTTCCCCCTCCCTATTGCCACGGCGGAACTCATTGCCG
CCTGCCTTGCCCGCTGCTGGACAGGGGCTCGGCTGTTGGGCACTGACAATTCCGTGGTGTTGTCGGGGAA
GCTGACGTCCTTTCCATGGCTGCTCGCCTGTGTTGCCAACTGGATTCTGCGCGGGACGTCCTTCTGCTAC
GTCCCTTCGGCCCTCAATCCAGCGGACCTTCCTTCCCGCGGCCTGCTGCCGGTTCTGCGGCCTCTTCCGC
GTCTTCGCCTTCGCCCTCAGACGAGTCGGATCTCCCTTTGGGCCGCCTATCGATTAGGGATAACAGGGTA
ATGGTACCTTTAAGACCAATGACTTACAAGGCAGCTGTAGATCTTAGCCACTTTTTAAAAGAAAAGGGGG
GACTGGAAGGGCTAATTCACTCCCAGGGTCTCTCTGGTTAGACCAGATCTGAGCCTGGGAGCTCTCTGGC
TAACTAGGGAACCCACTGCTTAAGCCTCAATAAAGCTCGACTGTGCCTTCTAGTTGCCAGCCATCTGTTG
TTTGCCCCTCCCCCGTGCCTTCCTTGACCCTGGAAGGTGCCACTCCCACTGTCCTTTCCTAATAAAATGA
GGAAATTGCATCGCATTGTCTGAGTAGGTGTCATTCTATTCTGGGGGGTGGGGTGGGGCAGGACAGCAAG
GGGGAGGATTGGGAAGACAATAGCAGGCATGCTGGGGATGCGGTGGGCTCTATGGCTTCTGAGGCGGAAA
GAACCAGCTGGGGCTCTAGGGGGTATCCCC
[124 nt withheld, positions 2481-2604]
CGCCGGCTGTGCGGGAGAACGGAGTTCTATTATGACTCAAATCAGTCTCCCCAAGCATTCGGGGATCAGA
GTTTTTAAGGATAACTTAGTGTGTAGGGGGCCAGTGAGTTGGAGATGAAAGCGTAGGGAGTCGAAGGTGT
CCTTTTGCGCCGAGTCAGTTCCTGGGTGGGGGCCACAAGATCGGATGAGCCAGTTTATCAATCCGGGGGT
GCCAGCTGATCCATGGAGTGCAGGGTCTGCAAAATATCTCAAGCACTGATTGATCTTAGGTTTTACAATA
GTGATGTTACCCCAGGAACAATTTGGGGAAGGTCAGAATCTTGTAGCCTGTAGCTGCATGACTCCTAAAC
CATAATTTCTTTTTTGTTTTTTTTTTTTTATTTTTGAGACAGGGTCTCACTCTGTCACCTAGGCTGGAGT
GCAGTGGTGCAATCACAGCTCACTGCAGCCTCAACGTCGTAAGCTCAAGCGATCCTCCCACCTCAGCCTG
CCTGGTAGCTGAGACTACAAGCGACGCCCCAGTTAATTTTTGTATTTTTGGTAGAGGCAGCGTTTTGCCG
TGTGGCCCTGGCTGGTCTCGAACTCCTGGGCTCAAGTGATCCAGCCTCAGCCTCCCAAAGTGCTGGGACA
ACCGGGGCCAGTCACTGCACCTGGCCCTAAACCATAATTTCTAATCTTTTGGCTAATTTGTTAGTCCTAC
AAAGGCAGTCTAGTCCCCAGGCAAAAAGGGGGTTTGTTTCGGGAAAGGGCTGTTACTGTCTTTGTTTCAA
ACTATAAACTAAGTTCCTCCTAAACTTAGTTCGGCCTACACCCAGGAATGAACAAGGAGAGCTTGGAGGT
TAGAAGCACGATGGAATTGGTTAGGTCAGATCTCTTTCACTGTCTGAGTTATAATTTTGCAATGGTGGTT
CAAAGACTGCCCGCTTCTGACACCAGTCGCTGCATTAATGAATCGGCCAACGCGCGGGGAGAGGCGGTTT
GCGTATTGGCGCTCTTCCGCTTCCTCGCTCACTGACTCGCTGCGCTCGGTCGTTCGGCTGCGGCGAGCGG
TATCAGCTCACTCAAAGGCGGTAATACGGTTATCCACAGAATCAGGGGATAACGCAGGAAAGAACATGTG
AGCAAAAGGCCAGCAAAAGGCCAGGAACCGTAAAAAGGCCGCGTTGCTGGCGTTTTTCCATAGGCTCCGC
CCCCCTGACGAGCATCACAAAAATCGACGCTCAAGTCAGAGGTGGCGAAACCCGACAGGACTATAAAGAT
ACCAGGCGTTTCCCCCTGGAAGCTCCCTCGTGCGCTCTCCTGTTCCGACCCTGCCGCTTACCGGATACCT
GTCCGCCTTTCTCCCTTCGGGAAGCGTGGCGCTTTCTCAATGCTCACGCTGTAGGTATCTCAGTTCGGTG
TAGGTCGTTCGCTCCAAGCTGGGCTGTGTGCACGAACCCCCCGTTCAGCCCGACCGCTGCGCCTTATCCG
GTAACTATCGTCTTGAGTCCAACCCGGTAAGACACGACTTATCGCCACTGGCAGCAGCCACTGGTAACAG
GATTAGCAGAGCGAGGTATGTAGGCGGTGCTACAGAGTTCTTGAAGTGGTGGCCTAACTACGGCTACACT
AGAAGGACAGTATTTGGTATCTGCGCTCTGCTGAAGCCAGTTACCTTCGGAAAAAGAGTTGGTAGCTCTT
GATCCGGCAAACAAACCACCGCTGGTAGCGGTGGTTTTTTTGTTTGCAAGCAGCAGATTACGCGCAGAAA
AAAAGGATCTCAAGAAGATCCTTTGATCTTTTCTACGGGGTCTGACGCTCAGTGGAACGAAAACTCACGT
TAAGGGATTTTGGTCATGAGATTATCAAAAAGGATCTTCACCTAGATCCTTTTAAATTAAAAATGAAGTT
TTAAATCAATCTAAAGTATATATGAGTAAACTTGGTCTGACAGTTACCAATGCTTAATCAGTGAGGCACC
TATCTCAGCGATCTGTCTATTTCGTTCATCCATAGTTGCCTGACTCCCCGTCGTGTAGATAACTACGATA
CGGGAGGGCTTACCATCTGGCCCCAGTGCTGCAATGATACCGCGAGACCCACGCTCACCGGCTCCAGATT
TATCAGCAATAAACCAGCCAGCCGGAAGGGCCGAGCGCAGAAGTGGTCCTGCAACTTTATCCGCCTCCAT
CCAGTCTATTAATTGTTGCCGGGAAGCTAGAGTAAGTAGTTCGCCAGTTAATAGTTTGCGCAACGTTGTT
GCCATTGCTACAGGCATCGTGGTGTCACGCTCGTCGTTTGGTATGGCTTCATTCAGCTCCGGTTCCCAAC
GATCAAGGCGAGTTACATGATCCCCCATGTTGTGCAAAAAAGCGGTTAGCTCCTTCGGTCCTCCGATCGT
TGTCAGAAGTAAGTTGGCCGCAGTGTTATCACTCATGGTTATGGCAGCACTGCATAATTCTCTTACTGTC
ATGCCATCCGTAAGATGCTTTTCTGTGACTGGTGAGTACTCAACCAAGTCATTCTGAGAATAGTGTATGC
GGCGACCGAGTTGCTCTTGCCCGGCGTCAATACGGGATAATACCGCGCCACATAGCAGAACTTTAAAAGT
GCTCATCATTGGAAAACGTTCTTCGGGGCGAAAACTCTCAAGGATCTTACCGCTGTTGAGATCCAGTTCG
ATGTAACCCACTCGTGCACCCAACTGATCTTCAGCATCTTTTACTTTCACCAGCGTTTCTGGGTGAGCAA
AAACAGGAAGGCAAAATGCCGCAAAAAAGGGAATAAGGGCGACACGGAAATGTTGAATACTCATACTCTT
CCTTTTTCAATATTATTGAAGCATTTATCAGGGTTATTGTCTCATGAGCGGATACATATTTGAATGTATT
TAGAAAAATAAACAAATAGGGGTTCCGCGCACATTTCCCCGAAAAGTGCCACCTGACGTCTAAGAAACCA
TTATTATCATGACATTAACCTATAAAAATAGGCGTATCACGAGGCCCTTTCGTCTTCAAGAACTGCCTCG
CGCGTTTCGGTGATGACGGTGAAAACCTCTGACACATGCAGCTCCCGGAGACGGTCACAGCTTGTCTGTA
AGCGGATGCCGGGAGCAGACAAGCCCGTCAGGGCGCGTCAGCGGGTGTTGGCGGGTGTCGGGGCGCAGCC
ATGACCCAGTCACGTAGCGATAGCGGAGTGTACTGGCTTAACTATGCGGCATCAGAGCAGATTGTACTGA
GAGTGCACCATATGCGGTGTGAAATACCGCACAGATGCGTAAGGAGAAAATACCGCATCAGGCGCCATTC
GCCATTCAGGCTGCGCAACTGTTGGGAAGGGCGATCGGTGCGGGCCTCTTCGCTATTACGCCAGCGCGGG
GAGGCAGAGATTGCAGTAAGCTGAGATCGCAGCACTGCACTCCAGCCTGGGCGACAGAGTAAGACTCTGT
CTCAAAAATAAAATAAATAAATCAATCAGATATTCCAATCTTTTCCTTTATTTATTTATTTATTTTCTAT
TTTGGAAACACAGTCCTTCCTTATTCCAGAATTACACATATATTCTATTTTTCTTTATATGCTCCAGTTT
TTTTTAGACCTTCACCTGAAATGTGTGTATACAAAATCTAGGCCAGTCCAGCAGAGCCTAAAGGTAAAAA
ATAAAATAATAAAAAATAAATAAAATCTAGCTCACTCCTTCACATCAAAATGGAGATACAGCTGTTAGCA
TTAAATACCAAATAACCCATCTTGTCCTCAATAATTTTAAGCGCCTCTCTCCACCACATCTAACTCCTGT
CAAAGGCATGTGCCCCTTCCGGGCGCTCTGCTGTGCTGCCAACCAACTGGCATGTGGACTCTGCAGGGTC
CCTAACTGCCAAGCCCCACAGTGTGCCCTGAGGCTGCCCCTTCCTTCTAGCGGCTGCCCCCACTCGGCTT
TGCTTTCCCTAGTTTCAGTTACTTGCGTTCAGCCAAGGTCTGAAACTAGGTGCGCACAGAGCGGTAAGAC
TGCGAGAGAAAGAGACCAGCTTTACAGGGGGTTTATCACAGTGCACCCTGACAGTCGTCAGCCTCACAGG
GGGTTTATCACATTGCACCCTGACAGTCGTCAGCCTCACAGGGGGTTTATCACAGTGCACCCTTACAATC
ATTCCATTTGATTCACAATTTTTTTAGTCTCTACTGTGCCTAACTTGTAAGTTAAATTTGATCAGAGGTG
TGTTCCCAGAGGGGAAAACAGTATATACAGGGTTCAGTACTATCGCATTTCAGGGTGGCCCGAGAGCTGC
ATCCGGAGTATCTAGATGGAGTTCCGCGTTACATAACTTACGGTAAATGGCCCGCCTGGCTGACCGCCCA
ACGACCCCCGCCCATTGACGTCAATAATGACTGATGTTCCCATAGTAACGCCAATAGGGACTTTCCATTG
ACGCTAATGGGAGTTTGTTTTGGCACCAAAATCAACGGGACTTTCCAAAATGTCGTAATAACCCCGCCCC
GTTGACGCAAATGGGCGGTAGGCGTGTACTCTAGAAGGTCTATATAAGCAGAGCTCGTTTAGTGAACCGT
TTATACTACTTATCTGGTCTCTCTGGTTAGACCAGATCTGAGCCTGGGAGCTCTCTGGCTAACTAGGGAA
CCCACTGCTTAAGCCTCAATAAAGCTTGCCTTGAGTGCTCAAAGTAGTGTGTGCCCGTCTGTTGTGTGAC
TCTGGTAACTAGAGATCCCTCAGACCCTTTTAGTCAGTGTGGAAAATCTCTAGCAGTGGCGCCCGAACAG
GGACTTGAAAGCGAAAGTAAAGCCAGAGGAGATCTCTCGACGCAGGACTCGGCTTGCTGAAGCGCGCACG
GCAAGAGGCGAGGGGCGGCGACTGGTGAGTACGCCAAAAATTTTGACTAGCGGAGGCTAGAAGGAGAGAG
ATGGGTGCGAGAGCGTCGGTATTAAGCGGGGGAGAATTAGATAAATGGGAAAAAATTCGGTTAAGGCCAG
GGGGAAAGAAACAATATAAACTAAAACATATAGTATGGGCAAGCAGGGAGCTAGAACGATTCGCAGTTAA
TCCTGGCCTTTTAGAGACATCAGAAGGCTGTAGACAAATACTGGGACAGCTACAACCATCCCTTCAGACA
GGATCAGAAGAACTTAGATCATTATATAATACAATAGCAGTCCTCTATTGTGTGCATCAAAGGATAGATG
TAAAAGACACCAAGGAAGCCTTAGATAAGATAGAGGAAGAGCAAAACAAAAGTAAGAAAAAGGCACAGCA
AGCAGCAGCTGACACAGGAAACAACAGCCAGGTCAGCCAAAATTACCCTATAGTGCAGAACCTCCAGGGG
CAAATGGTACATCAGGCCATATCACCTAGAACTTTAAATGCATGGGTAAAAGTAGTAGAAGAGAAGGCTT
TCAGCCCAGAAGTAATACCCATGTTTTCAGCATTATCAGAAGGAGCCACCCCACAAGATTTAAATACCAT
GCTAAACACAGTGGGGGGACATCAAGCAGCCATGCAAATGTTAAAAGAGACCATCAATGAGGAAGCTGCA
GAATGGGATAGATTGCATCCAGTGCATGCAGGGCCTATTGCACCAGGCCAGATGAGAGAACCAAGGGGAA
GTGACATAGCAGGAACTACTAGCAAATTAAGAGAACAATTTGGAAATAATAAAACAATAATCTTTAAGCA
ATCCTCAGGAGGGGACCCAGAAATTGTAACGCACAGTTTTAATTGTGGAGGGGAATTTTTCTACTGTAAT
TCAACACAACTGTTTAATAGTACTTGGTTTAATAGTACTTGGAGTACTGAAGGGTCAAATAACACTGAAG
GAAGTGACACAATCACACTCCCATGCAGAATAAAACAATTTATAAACATGTGGCAGGAAGTAGGAAAAGC
AATGTATGCCCCTCCCATCAGTGGACAAATTAGATGTTCATCAAATATTACTGGGCTGCTATTAACAAGA
GATGGTGGTAATAACAACAATGGGTCCGAGATCTTCAGACCTGGAGGAGGCGATATGAGGGACAATTGGA
GAAGTGAATTATATAAATATAAAGTAGTAAAAATTGAACCATTAGGAGTAGCACCCACCAAGGCAAAGAG
AAGAGTGGTGCAGAGAGAAAAAAGAGCAGTGGGAATAGGAGCTTTGTTCCTTGGGTTCTTGGGAGCAGCA
GGAAGCACTATGGGCGCACGGTCAATGACGCTGACGGTACAGGCCAGACAATTATTGTCTGATATAGTGC
AGCAGCAGAACAATTTGCTGAGGGCTATTGAGGCGCAACAGCATCTGTTGCAACTCACAGTCTGGGGCAT
CAAACAGCTCCAGGCAAGAATCCTGGCTGTGGAAAGATACCTAAAGGATCAACAGCTCCTGGGGATTTGG
GGTTGCTCTGGAAAACTCATTTGCACCACTGCTGTGCCTTGGAATGCTAGTTGGAGTAATAAATCTCTGG
AACAGATTTGGAATAACATGACCTGGATGGAGTGGGACAGAGAAATTAACAATTACACAAGCTTAATACA
CTCCTTAATTGAAGAATCGCAAAACCAGCAAGAAAAGAATGAACAAGAATTATTGGAATTAGATAAATGG
GCTTGCGGCCGGAATTCACAAATGGCAGTATTCATCCACAATTTTAAAAGAAAAGGGGGGATTGGGGGGT
ACAGTGCAGGGGAAAGAATAGTAGACATAATAGCAACAGACATACAAACTAAAGAATTACAAAAACAAAT
TACTAAAAATTCNAAAATTTTCGGGTTTATTACAGGGACAGCAGAGATCCACTTTGGGC
