>Addgene plasmid #19973 | pTYF-1xSYN-EGFP | addgene partial sequence | sequence record 27268 | 19973 with EGFP-N
GCTCCTCGCCCTTGCTCACCATGGTGGCACTAGTGGATCCGAGCTCGGTACCAAGCTTGCCTGCAGCTCT
AGAGTCGACTGCGCTCTCAGGCACGACACGACTCCTCCGCTGCCCACCGCAGACTGAGGCAGCGCTGAGT
CGCCGGCGCCGCAGCGCAGATGGTCGCGCCCGTGCCCCCCTATCTCGCGCCTCGCGTGGTGCGGTCCGGC
TGGGCCGGCGGCGGCGCGGACGCGACCAAGGTGGCCGGGAAGGGGAGTTTGCGGGGGACCGGCGAGTGAC
GTCAGCGCGCCTTCAGTGCTGAGGCGGCGGTGGCGCGCGCCGCCAGGCGGGGGCGAAGGCACTGTCCGCG
GTGCTGAAGCTGGCAGTGCGCACGCGCCTCGCCGCATCCTGTTTCCCCTCCCCCTCTCTGATAGGGGATG
CGCAATTTGGGGAATGGGGGTTGGGTGCTTGTCCAGTGGGTCGGGGTCGGTCGTCAGGTAGGCACCCCCA
CCCCGCCTCATCCTGGTCCTAAAACCCACTTGCACTCATACGCAGGGCCCTCTGCAGCTGGCGCCATCGA
TACGCGATCATTACCCTGTTATCCCTAGGCCGCCCAAAGTGGATCTCTGCTGTCCCTGTAATAAACCCGA
AAATTTTGAATTTTTGTAATTTGTTTTTGTAATACTTT
